>Addgene plasmid #66469 | P2RY10-Tango | addgene full sequence | sequence record 417844 | Addgene NGS Result
GACATTGATTATTGACTAGTTATTAATAGTAATCAATTACGGGGTCATTAGTTCATAGCCCATATATGGA
GTTCCGCGTTACATAACTTACGGTAAATGGCCCGCCTGGCTGACCGCCCAACGACCCCCGCCCATTGACG
TCAATAATGACGTATGTTCCCATAGTAACGCCAATAGGGACTTTCCATTGACGTCAATGGGTGGAGTATT
TACGGTAAACTGCCCACTTGGCAGTACATCAAGTGTATCATATGCCAAGTACGCCCCCTATTGACGTCAA
TGACGGTAAATGGCCCGCCTGGCATTATGCCCAGTACATGACCTTATGGGACTTTCCTACTTGGCAGTAC
ATCTACGTATTAGTCATCGCTATTACCATGGTGATGCGGTTTTGGCAGTACATCAATGGGCGTGGATAGC
GGTTTGACTCACGGGGATTTCCAAGTCTCCACCCCATTGACGTCAATGGGAGTTTGTTTTGGCACCAAAA
TCAACGGGACTTTCCAAAATGTCGTAACAACTCCGCCCCATTGACGCAAATGGGCGGTAGGCGTGTACGG
TGGGAGGTCTATATAAGCAGAGCTCTCTGGCTAACTAGAGAACCCACTGCTTACTGGCTTATCGAAATTA
ATACGACTCACTATAGGGAGACCCAAGCTGGCTAGCGTTTAAACTTAAGCTTGGTACCGAGCTCGGATCC
ACTAGTCCAGTGTGGTGGAATTCTGCAGATATCCAGCACAGTGGCGGCCGCGCCACCATGAAGACGATCA
TCGCCCTGAGCTACATCTTCTGCCTGGTATTCGCCGACTACAAGGACGATGATGACGCCAGCATCGATAT
GGCAAACCTCGACAAATATACCGAGACCTTTAAGATGGGAAGCAATAGTACGTCTACTGCTGAAATCTAC
TGCAACGTGACAAACGTGAAATTCCAGTACAGCCTCTACGCCACAACCTACATTCTGATTTTTATTCCTG
GCCTGTTGGCTAATAGCGCAGCCCTTTGGGTGCTCTGTCGGTTCATCTCTAAGAAAAACAAAGCTATCAT
ATTCATGATTAACCTTAGCGTCGCCGACTTGGCCCACGTGCTGTCCCTGCCACTCCGAATCTATTATTAT
ATAAGTCATCATTGGCCCTTTCAACGCGCCCTGTGCCTCCTGTGCTTCTATCTCAAGTACCTGAACATGT
ACGCCTCCATCTGCTTTTTGACGTGCATTTCTCTCCAGAGATGCTTTTTTCTTCTCAAGCCCTTCAGGGC
CCGGGATTGGAAAAGGAGATACGATGTGGGTATCTCCGCTGCAATTTGGATAGTGGTGGGTACCGCATGC
CTCCCTTTCCCAATACTGCGCAGCACGGACCTTAACAATAACAAGAGTTGCTTTGCTGACCTTGGGTACA
AACAGATGAATGCTGTGGCACTGGTAGGAATGATAACAGTCGCAGAACTCGCTGGATTCGTAATCCCAGT
AATTATCATAGCTTGGTGCACTTGGAAGACCACAATCAGCCTGCGGCAGCCTCCAATGGCCTTTCAGGGT
ATCAGCGAGAGGCAGAAGGCGCTGCGGATGGTTTTTATGTGCGCGGCCGTGTTTTTCATTTGTTTTACCC
CTTATCACATCAACTTTATATTTTACACCATGGTGAAGGAAACTATCATCTCTTCATGTCCAGTAGTGCG
GATAGCACTCTATTTCCATCCTTTCTGCCTCTGTCTGGCCTCACTGTGCTGCCTCCTCGACCCCATACTG
TACTATTTCATGGCTAGCGAGTTCCGCGACCAGCTCTCAAGGCACGGCTCATCTGTGACGAGAAGCCGCC
TGATGTCCAAGGAGTCCGGCTCTTCAATGATTGGGATCGATACCGGTGGACGCACCCCACCCAGCCTGGG
TCCCCAAGATGAGTCCTGCACCACCGCCAGCTCCTCCCTGGCCAAGGACACTTCATCGACCGGTGAGAAC
CTGTACTTCCAGCTAAGATTAGATAAAAGTAAAGTGATTAACAGCGCATTAGAGCTGCTTAATGAGGTCG
GAATCGAAGGTTTAACAACCCGTAAACTCGCCCAGAAGCTAGGTGTAGAGCAGCCTACATTGTATTGGCA
TGTAAAAAATAAGCGGGCTTTGCTCGACGCCTTAGCCATTGAGATGTTAGATAGGCACCATACTCACTTT
TGCCCTTTAGAAGGGGAAAGCTGGCAAGATTTTTTACGTAATAACGCTAAAAGTTTTAGATGTGCTTTAC
TAAGTCATCGCGATGGAGCAAAAGTACATTTAGGTACACGGCCTACAGAAAAACAGTATGAAACTCTCGA
AAATCAATTAGCCTTTTTATGCCAACAAGGTTTTTCACTAGAGAATGCATTATATGCACTCAGCGCTGTG
GGGCATTTTACTTTAGGTTGCGTATTGGAAGATCAAGAGCATCAAGTCGCTAAAGAAGAAAGGGAAACAC
CTACTACTGATAGTATGCCGCCATTATTACGACAAGCTATCGAATTATTTGATCACCAAGGTGCAGAGCC
AGCCTTCTTATTCGGCCTTGAATTGATCATATGCGGATTAGAAAAACAACTTAAATGTGAAAGTGGGTCC
GCGTACAGCCGCGCGCGTACGAAAAACAATTACGGGTCTACCATCGAGGGCCTGCTCGATCTCCCGGACG
ACGACGCCCCCGAAGAGGCGGGGCTGGCGGCTCCGCGCCTGTCCTTTCTCCCCGCGGGACACACGCGCAG
ACTGTCGACGGCCCCCCCGACCGATGTCAGCCTGGGGGACGAGCTCCACTTAGACGGCGAGGACGTGGCG
ATGGCGCATGCCGACGCGCTAGACGATTTCGATCTGGACATGTTGGGGGACGGGGATTCCCCGGGTCCGG
GATTTACCCCCCACGACTCCGCCCCCTACGGCGCTCTGGATATGGCCGACTTCGAGTTTGAGCAGATGTT
TACCGATGCCCTTGGAATTGACGAGTACGGTGGGTAGTCTAGAGGGCCCGTTTAAACCCGCTGATCAGCC
TCGACTGTGCCTTCTAGTTGCCAGCCATCTGTTGTTTGCCCCTCCCCCGTGCCTTCCTTGACCCTGGAAG
GTGCCACTCCCACTGTCCTTTCCTAATAAAATGAGGAAATTGCATCGCATTGTCTGAGTAGGTGTCATTC
TATTCTGGGGGGTGGGGTGGGGCAGGACAGCAAGGGGGAGGATTGGGAAGACAATAGCAGGCATGCTGGG
GATGCGGTGGGCTCTATGGCTTCTGAGGCGGAAAGAACCAGCTGGGGCTCTAGGGGGTATCCCC
[124 nt withheld, positions 3285-3408]
C
[91 nt withheld, positions 3410-3500]
A
[49 nt withheld, positions 3502-3550]
CCTTTGACGTTGGAGTCCACGTTCTTT
[37 nt withheld, positions 3578-3614]
ACCCTATCTCGGTCTATTCTTTTGATTTATAAGGGATTTTGCCGATTTCGGCCTATTGGTTAAAAAATGA
GCTGATTTAACAAAAATTTAACGCGAATTAATTCTGTGGAATGTGTGTCAGTTAGGGTGTGGAAAGTCCC
CAGGCTCCCCAGCAGGCAGAAGTATGCAAAGCATGCATCTCAATTAGTCAGCAACCAGGTGTGGAAAGTC
CCCAGGCTCCCCAGCAGGCAGAAGTATGCAAAGCATGCATCTCAATTAGTCAGCAACCATAGTCCCGCCC
CTAACTCCGCCCATCCCGCCCCTAACTCCGCCCAGTTCCGCCCATTCTCCGCCCCATGGCTGACTAATTT
TTTTTATTTATGCAGAGGCCGAGGCCGCCTCTGCCTCTGAGCTATTCCAGAAGTAGTGAGGAGGCTTTTT
TGGAGGCCTAGGCTTTTGCAAAAAGCTCCCGGGAGCTTGTATATCCATTTTCGGATCTGATCAAGAGACA
GGATGAGGATCGTTTCGCATGATTGAACAAGATGGATTGCACGCAGGTTCTCCGGCCGCTTGGGTGGAGA
GGCTATTCGGCTATGACTGGGCACAACAGACAATCGGCTGCTCTGATGCCGCCGTGTTCCGGCTGTCAGC
GCAGGGGCGCCCGGTTCTTTTTGTCAAGACCGACCTGTCCGGTGCCCTGAATGAACTGCAGGACGAGGCA
GCGCGGCTATCGTGGCTGGCCACGACGGGCGTTCCTTGCGCAGCTGTGCTCGACGTTGTCACTGAAGCGG
GAAGGGACTGGCTGCTATTGGGCGAAGTGCCGGGGCAGGATCTCCTGTCATCTCACCTTGCTCCTGCCGA
GAAAGTATCCATCATGGCTGATGCAATGCGGCGGCTGCATACGCTTGATCCGGCTACCTGCCCATTCGAC
CACCAAGCGAAACATCGCATCGAGCGAGCACGTACTCGGATGGAAGCCGGTCTTGTCGATCAGGATGATC
TGGACGAAGAGCATCAGGGGCTCGCGCCAGCCGAACTGTTCGCCAGGCTCAAGGCGCGCATGCCCGACGG
CGAGGATCTCGTCGTGACCCATGGCGATGCCTGCTTGCCGAATATCATGGTGGAAAATGGCCGCTTTTCT
GGATTCATCGACTGTGGCCGGCTGGGTGTGGCGGACCGCTATCAGGACATAGCGTTGGCTACCCGTGATA
TTGCTGAAGAGCTTGGCGGCGAATGGGCTGACCGCTTCCTCGTGCTTTACGGTATCGCCGCTCCCGATTC
GCAGCGCATCGCCTTCTATCGCCTTCTTGACGAGTTCTTCTGAGCGGGACTCTGGGGTTCGAAATGACCG
ACCAAGCGACGCCCAACCTGCCATCACGAGATTTCGATTCCACCGCCGCCTTCTATGAAAGGTTGGGCTT
CGGAATCGTTTTCCGGGACGCCGGCTGGATGATCCTCCAGCGCGGGGATCTCATGCTGGAGTTCTTCGCC
CACCCCAACTTGTTTATTGCAGCTTATAATGGTTACAAATAAAGCAATAGCATCACAAATTTCACAAATA
AAGCATTTTTTTCACTGCATTCTAGTTGTGGTTTGTCCAAACTCATCAATGTATCTTATCATGTCTGTAT
ACCGTCGACCTCTAGCTAGAGCTTGGCGTAATCATGGTCATAGCTGTTTCCTGTGTGAAATTGTTATCCG
CTCACAATTCCACACAACATACGAGCCGGAAGCATAAAGTGTAAAGCCTGGGGTGCCTAATGAGTGAGCT
AACTCACATTAATTGCGTTGCGCTCACTGCCCGCTTTCCAGTCGGGAAACCTGTCGTGCCAGCTGCATTA
ATGAATCGGCCAACGCGCGGGGAGAGGCGGTTTGCGTATTGGGCGCTCTTCCGCTTCCTCGCTCACTGAC
TCGCTGCGCTCGGTCGTTCGGCTGCGGCGAGCGGTATCAGCTCACTCAAAGGCGGTAATACGGTTATCCA
CAGAATCAGGGGATAACGCAGGAAAGAACATGTGAGCAAAAGGCCAGCAAAAGGCCAGGAACCGTAAAAA
GGCCGCGTTGCTGGCGTTTTTCCATAGGCTCCGCCCCCCTGACGAGCATCACAAAAATCGACGCTCAAGT
CAGAGGTGGCGAAACCCGACAGGACTATAAAGATACCAGGCGTTTCCCCCTGGAAGCTCCCTCGTGCGCT
CTCCTGTTCCGACCCTGCCGCTTACCGGATACCTGTCCGCCTTTCTCCCTTCGGGAAGCGTGGCGCTTTC
TCATAGCTCACGCTGTAGGTATCTCAGTTCGGTGTAGGTCGTTCGCTCCAAGCTGGGCTGTGTGCACGAA
CCCCCCGTTCAGCCCGACCGCTGCGCCTTATCCGGTAACTATCGTCTTGAGTCCAACCCGGTAAGACACG
ACTTATCGCCACTGGCAGCAGCCACTGGTAACAGGATTAGCAGAGCGAGGTATGTAGGCGGTGCTACAGA
GTTCTTGAAGTGGTGGCCTAACTACGGCTACACTAGAAGAACAGTATTTGGTATCTGCGCTCTGCTGAAG
CCAGTTACCTTCGGAAAAAGAGTTGGTAGCTCTTGATCCGGCAAACAAACCACCGCTGGTAGCGGTGGTT
TTTTTGTTTGCAAGCAGCAGATTACGCGCAGAAAAAAAGGATCTCAAGAAGATCCTTTGATCTTTTCTAC
GGGGTCTGACGCTCAGTGGAACGAAAACTCACGTTAAGGGATTTTGGTCATGAGATTATCAAAAAGGATC
TTCACCTAGATCCTTTTAAATTAAAAATGAAGTTTTAAATCAATCTAAAGTATATATGAGTAAACTTGGT
CTGACAGTTACCAATGCTTAATCAGTGAGGCACCTATCTCAGCGATCTGTCTATTTCGTTCATCCATAGT
TGCCTGACTCCCCGTCGTGTAGATAACTACGATACGGGAGGGCTTACCATCTGGCCCCAGTGCTGCAATG
ATACCGCGAGACCCACGCTCACCGGCTCCAGATTTATCAGCAATAAACCAGCCAGCCGGAAGGGCCGAGC
GCAGAAGTGGTCCTGCAACTTTATCCGCCTCCATCCAGTCTATTAATTGTTGCCGGGAAGCTAGAGTAAG
TAGTTCGCCAGTTAATAGTTTGCGCAACGTTGTTGCCATTGCTACAGGCATCGTGGTGTCACGCTCGTCG
TTTGGTATGGCTTCATTCAGCTCCGGTTCCCAACGATCAAGGCGAGTTACATGATCCCCCATGTTGTGCA
AAAAAGCGGTTAGCTCCTTCGGTCCTCCGATCGTTGTCAGAAGTAAGTTGGCCGCAGTGTTATCACTCAT
GGTTATGGCAGCACTGCATAATTCTCTTACTGTCATGCCATCCGTAAGATGCTTTTCTGTGACTGGTGAG
TACTCAACCAAGTCATTCTGAGAATAGTGTATGCGGCGACCGAGTTGCTCTTGCCCGGCGTCAATACGGG
ATAATACCGCGCCACATAGCAGAACTTTAAAAGTGCTCATCATTGGAAAACGTTCTTCGGGGCGAAAACT
CTCAAGGATCTTACCGCTGTTGAGATCCAGTTCGATGTAACCCACTCGTGCACCCAACTGATCTTCAGCA
TCTTTTACTTTCACCAGCGTTTCTGGGTGAGCAAAAACAGGAAGGCAAAATGCCGCAAAAAAGGGAATAA
GGGCGACACGGAAATGTTGAATACTCATACTCTTCCTTTTTCAATATTATTGAAGCATTTATCAGGGTTA
TTGTCTCATGAGCGGATACATATTTGAATGTATTTAGAAAAATAAACAAATAGGGGTTCCGCGCACATTT
CCCCGAAAAGTGCCACCTGACGTCGACGGATCGGGAGATCTCCCGATCCCCTATGGTGCACTCTCAGTAC
AATCTGCTCTGATGCCGCATAGTTAAGCCAGTATCTGCTCCCTGCTTGTGTGTTGGAGGTCGCTGAGTAG
TGCGCGAGCAAAATTTAAGCTACAACAAGGCAAGGCTTGACCGACAATTGCATGAAGAATCTGCTTAGGG
TTAGGCGTTTTGCGCTGCTTCGCGATGTACGGGCCAGATATACGCGTT
Features (pLannotate 1.2.2; 24 found; start..end, strand, type, name):
      1..380     +  enhancer       CMV enhancer: human cytomegalovirus immediate early enhancer
    381..584     +  promoter       CMV promoter: human cytomegalovirus (CMV) immediate early promoter
    580..613     +  LTR            5' LTR (truncated) (fragment): truncated 5' long terminal repeat (LTR) from HIV-1
    629..647     +  promoter       T7 promoter: promoter for bacteriophage T7 RNA polymerase
    806..826     +  CDS            3xFLAG (fragment): three tandem FLAG® epitope tags
    839..1855    +  CDS            P2RY10: P2Y10_HUMAN - Experimental evidence at transcript level: Swiss-Prot protein existence level 2. Putative receptor for purines coupled to G-proteins. From Homo sapiens (Human).
   1871..1948    +  CDS            AVPR2 (fragment): V2R_PIG - Experimental evidence at transcript level: Swiss-Prot protein existence level 2. Receptor for arginine vasopressin. The activity of this receptor is mediated by G proteins which activate adenylate cyclase (PubMed:8393786). Involved in renal water reabsorption (By similarity). From Sus scrofa (Pig).
   1976..2589    +  CDS            TetR (fragment): tetracycline repressor TetR; tetR from transposon Tn10; TetR binds to the tetracycline operator tetO to inhibit transcription. This inhibition can be relieved by adding tetracycline or doxycycline.
   2741..2974    +  CDS            VP16 AD: transcriptional activation domain of herpes simplex virus protein VP16 (Triezenberg et al., 1988; Cousens et al., 1989); UL48
   3015..3239    +  polyA_signal   bGH poly(A) signal: bovine growth hormone polyadenylation signal
   3243..3264    +  promoter       SV40 promoter (fragment): SV40 enhancer and early promoter
   3285..3713    +  rep_origin     f1 ori (sequence partly withheld): f1 bacteriophage origin of replication; arrow indicates direction of (+) strand synthesis
   3727..4056    +  promoter       SV40 promoter: SV40 enhancer and early promoter
   4123..4914    +  CDS            neo: KKA2_KLEPN - Also known as kan, nptII. Experimental evidence at protein level: Swiss-Prot protein existence level 1. Resistance to kanamycin, neomycin, paromomycin, ribostamycin, butirosin and gentamicin B. From Klebsiella pneumoniae.
   4938..5096    +  CDS            ble (fragment): BLE_KLEPN - Experimental evidence at protein level: Swiss-Prot protein existence level 1. Binding protein with a strong affinity to the bleomycin family of antibiotics. Binds to CL990; an antimitotic-antibiotic compound. From Klebsiella pneumoniae.
   5091..5212    +  polyA_signal   SV40 poly(A) signal: SV40 polyadenylation signal
   5285..5301    -  protein_bind   lac operator: The lac repressor binds to the lac operator to inhibit transcription in E. coli. This inhibition can be relieved by adding lactose or isopropyl-β-D-thiogalactopyranoside (IPTG). lac repressor encoded by lacI
   5309..5339    -  promoter       lac promoter: promoter for the E. coli lac operon
   5354..5375    -  protein_bind   CAP binding site: CAP binding activates transcription in the presence of cAMP. E. coli catabolite activator protein
   5388..5480    -  CDS            lacI (fragment): lac repressor; lacI; The lac repressor binds to the lac operator to inhibit transcription in E. coli. This inhibition can be relieved by adding lactose or isopropyl-β-D-thiogalactopyranoside (IPTG).
   5663..6251    -  rep_origin     ori: high-copy-number ColE1/pMB1/pBR322/pUC origin of replication
   6422..7282    -  CDS            AmpR: β-lactamase; bla; confers resistance to ampicillin, carbenicillin, and related antibiotics
   7283..7387    -  promoter       AmpR promoter: bla
   7446..7498    -  misc_feature   bom (fragment): basis of mobility region from pBR322
