[The description below was written by a language model from this plasmid's Addgene catalogue record and pLannotate feature annotations shown in this document.]
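Description:
P2RY10-Tango is a mammalian expression plasmid from the PRESTO-Tango collection, built on an "empty Tango" backbone that derives from pcDNA3.1(+). It replicates in E. coli from a high-copy ColE1/pUC-type origin under ampicillin selection (AmpR), and also carries an f1 origin. An SV40 promoter-driven neo cassette with an SV40 poly(A) signal allows G418 selection of transfected mammalian cells. Short annotated fragments such as the HIV-1 LTR, ble, lacI and bom hits appear to be backbone remnants or chance matches rather than functional parts.

The payload is a single fusion open reading frame driven by the CMV enhancer/promoter and terminated by the bGH poly(A) signal. A T7 promoter lies upstream of the coding region. An N-terminal FLAG epitope, supplied by the backbone, precedes the roughly 1 kb human P2RY10 coding sequence, which encodes a poorly characterised putative purinergic G protein-coupled receptor. Downstream of the receptor the feature table shows a short vasopressin V2 receptor tail fragment, a segment generally used in Tango designs to strengthen arrestin recruitment. This is followed by TetR and the VP16 activation domain, which together make up the tTA transcription factor. A protease cleavage site between the tail and tTA is usual in the Tango design, but none is annotated here.

According to the record, the construct is used for parallel receptorome screening by transcriptional output, with transcriptional activation following arrestin translocation to the activated receptor. In practice, released tTA would drive a tTA-responsive reporter supplied separately by the assay cell line. The plasmid was produced within a programme that develops tools for understudied druggable proteins. The depositor notes that the restriction site downstream of tTA may be XbaI rather than XhoI in many vectors of this series.
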