Addgene plasmid #66469: P2RY10-Tango
Purpose: Expression of G protein-coupled receptors for PRESTO-Tango: parallel receptorome expression and screening via transcriptional output, with transcriptional activation following arrestin translocation
Depositing lab: Bryan Roth. Depositing organization: University of North Carolina at Chapel Hill. Publication: PRESTO-Tango as an open-source resource for interrogation of the druggable human GPCRome. Kroeze WK, Sassano MF, Huang XP, Lansu K, McCorvy JD, Giguere PM, Sciaky N, Roth BL. Nat Struct Mol Biol. 2015 May;22(5):362-9. doi: 10.1038/nsmb.3014. Epub 2015 Apr 20. PubMed 25895059.
Backbone
  Vector backbone: empty Tango
  Backbone size w/o insert (bp): 6632
  Vector type: Mammalian Expression
  Selectable markers: Neomycin (select with G418)
Growth in bacteria
  Bacterial resistance: Ampicillin, 100 μg/mL
  Growth temperature: 37°C
  Growth strain: DH5alpha
  Copy number: High Copy
Gene/Insert
  Gene/Insert name: P2RY10
  Species: H. sapiens (human)
  Insert size (bp): 1017
  Entrez Gene: P2RY10 (a.k.a. LYPSR2, P2Y10)
  Promoter: CMV
  Tag / fusion protein: FLAG (N terminal on backbone)
  Cloning method: Restriction Enzyme; 5′ cloning site NotI (not destroyed); 3′ cloning site XhoI (unknown if destroyed)
  Sequencing primers: 5′ CMV-F; 3′ Tet-R
Terms and licenses: Academic/Nonprofit Terms; Industry Terms: Not Available to Industry
Depositor comments: Please note: Most of the PRESTO-Tango vectors do not contain the XhoI cut site downstream of the tTA sequence and instead carry an XbaI site. If you need to perform an XhoI digest we recommend sequencing with a forward primer at the C-terminus of tTA to determine which of the two sites is present. Suggested primer: 5-gagctccacttagacggcgagg-3. Original backbone was pcDNA3.1(+). These plasmids were generated as part of the Illuminating the Druggable Genome (IDG) program sponsored by the NIH Common Fund. The goal of this program is to identify, gather, and distribute information and resources for proteins that currently are not well-studied yet belong to commonly drug-targeted protein families: protein kinases, non-olfactory G-protein coupled receptors (GPCRs), and ion channels. The IDG program is designed to develop fundamental research tools for understudied proteins, elucidate their function, and disseminate the IDG-related resources and data to the greater scientific community.
How to cite: P2RY10-Tango was a gift from Bryan Roth (Addgene plasmid # 66469 ; http://n2t.net/addgene:66469 ; RRID:Addgene_66469)
