>Addgene plasmid #66469 | P2RY10-Tango | depositor partial sequence | sequence record 113551 | empty Tango
GACGGATCGGGAGATCTCCCGATCCCCTATGGTGCACTCTCAGTACAATCTGCTCTGATGCCGCATAGTT
AAGCCAGTATCTGCTCCCTGCTTGTGTGTTGGAGGTCGCTGAGTAGTGCGCGAGCAAAATTTAAGCTACA
ACAAGGCAAGGCTTGACCGACAATTGCATGAAGAATCTGCTTAGGGTTAGGCGTTTTGCGCTGCTTCGCG
ATGTACGGGCCAGATATACGCGTTGACATTGATTATTGACTAGTTATTAATAGTAATCAATTACGGGGTC
ATTAGTTCATAGCCCATATATGGAGTTCCGCGTTACATAACTTACGGTAAATGGCCCGCCTGGCTGACCG
CCCAACGACCCCCGCCCATTGACGTCAATAATGACGTATGTTCCCATAGTAACGCCAATAGGGACTTTCC
ATTGACGTCAATGGGTGGAGTATTTACGGTAAACTGCCCACTTGGCAGTACATCAAGTGTATCATATGCC
AAGTACGCCCCCTATTGACGTCAATGACGGTAAATGGCCCGCCTGGCATTATGCCCAGTACATGACCTTA
TGGGACTTTCCTACTTGGCAGTACATCTACGTATTAGTCATCGCTATTACCATGGTGATGCGGTTTTGGC
AGTACATCAATGGGCGTGGATAGCGGTTTGACTCACGGGGATTTCCAAGTCTCCACCCCATTGACGTCAA
TGGGAGTTTGTTTTGGCACCAAAATCAACGGGACTTTCCAAAATGTCGTAACAACTCCGCCCCATTGACG
CAAATGGGCGGTAGGCGTGTACGGTGGGAGGTCTATATAAGCAGAGCTCTCTGGCTAACTAGAGAACCCA
CTGCTTACTGGCTTATCGAAATTAATACGACTCACTATAGGGAGACCCAAGCTGGCTAGCGTTTAAACTT
AAGCTTGGTACCGAGCTCGGATCCACTAGTCCAGTGTGGTGGAATTCTGCAGATATCCAGCACAGTGGCG
GCCGCGCCACCATGAAGACGATCATCGCCCTGAGCTACATCTTCTGCCTGGTATTCGCCGACTACAAGGA
CGATGATGACGCCAGCATCGATACCGGTGGACGCACCCCACCCAGCCTGGGTCCCCAAGATGAGTCCTGC
ACCACCGCCAGCTCCTCCCTGGCCAAGGACACTTCATCGACCGGTGAGAACCTGTACTTCCAGCTAAGAT
TAGATAAAAGTAAAGTGATTAACAGCGCATTAGAGCTGCTTAATGAGGTCGGAATCGAAGGTTTAACAAC
CCGTAAACTCGCCCAGAAGCTAGGTGTAGAGCAGCCTACATTGTATTGGCATGTAAAAAATAAGCGGGCT
TTGCTCGACGCCTTAGCCATTGAGATGTTAGATAGGCACCATACTCACTTTTGCCCTTTAGAAGGGGAAA
GCTGGCAAGATTTTTTACGTAATAACGCTAAAAGTTTTAGATGTGCTTTACTAAGTCATCGCGATGGAGC
AAAAGTACATTTAGGTACACGGCCTACAGAAAAACAGTATGAAACTCTCGAAAATCAATTAGCCTTTTTA
TGCCAACAAGGTTTTTCACTAGAGAATGCATTATATGCACTCAGCGCTGTGGGGCATTTTACTTTAGGTT
GCGTATTGGAAGATCAAGAGCATCAAGTCGCTAAAGAAGAAAGGGAAACACCTACTACTGATAGTATGCC
GCCATTATTACGACAAGCTATCGAATTATTTGATCACCAAGGTGCAGAGCCAGCCTTCTTATTCGGCCTT
GAATTGATCATATGCGGATTAGAAAAACAACTTAAATGTGAAAGTGGGTCCGCGTACAGCCGCGCGCGTA
CGAAAAACAATTACGGGTCTACCATCGAGGGCCTGCTCGATCTCCCGGACGACGACGCCCCCGAAGAGGC
GGGGCTGGCGGCTCCGCGCCTGTCCTTTCTCCCCGCGGGACACACGCGCAGACTGTCGACGGCCCCCCCG
ACCGATGTCAGCCTGGGGGACGAGCTCCACTTAGACGGCGAGGACGTGGCGATGGCGCATGCCGACGCGC
TAGACGATTTCGATCTGGACATGTTGGGGGACGGGGATTCCCCGGGTCCGGGATTTACCCCCCACGACTC
CGCCCCCTACGGCGCTCTGGATATGGCCGACTTCGAGTTTGAGCAGATGTTTACCGATGCCCTTGGAATT
GACGAGTACGGTGGGTAGCTCGAGTCTAGAGGGCCCGTTTAAACCCGCTGATCAGCCTCGACTGTGCCTT
CTAGTTGCCAGCCATCTGTTGTTTGCCCCTCCCCCGTGCCTTCCTTGACCCTGGAAGGTGCCACTCCCAC
TGTCCTTTCCTAATAAAATGAGGAAATTGCATCGCATTGTCTGAGTAGGTGTCATTCTATTCTGGGGGGT
GGGGTGGGGCAGGACAGCAAGGGGGAGGATTGGGAAGACAATAGCAGGCATGCTGGGGATGCGGTGGGCT
CTATGGCTTCTGAGGCGGAAAGAACCAGCTGGGGCTCTAGGGGGTATCCCC
[124 nt withheld, positions 2502-2625]
C
[91 nt withheld, positions 2627-2717]
A
[49 nt withheld, positions 2719-2767]
CCTTTGACGTTGGAGTCCACGTTCTTT
[37 nt withheld, positions 2795-2831]
ACCCTATCTCGGTCTATTCTTTTGATTTATAAGGGATTTTGCCGATTTCGGCCTATTGGTTAAAAAATGA
GCTGATTTAACAAAAATTTAACGCGAATTAATTCTGTGGAATGTGTGTCAGTTAGGGTGTGGAAAGTCCC
CAGGCTCCCCAGCAGGCAGAAGTATGCAAAGCATGCATCTCAATTAGTCAGCAACCAGGTGTGGAAAGTC
CCCAGGCTCCCCAGCAGGCAGAAGTATGCAAAGCATGCATCTCAATTAGTCAGCAACCATAGTCCCGCCC
CTAACTCCGCCCATCCCGCCCCTAACTCCGCCCAGTTCCGCCCATTCTCCGCCCCATGGCTGACTAATTT
TTTTTATTTATGCAGAGGCCGAGGCCGCCTCTGCCTCTGAGCTATTCCAGAAGTAGTGAGGAGGCTTTTT
TGGAGGCCTAGGCTTTTGCAAAAAGCTCCCGGGAGCTTGTATATCCATTTTCGGATCTGATCAAGAGACA
GGATGAGGATCGTTTCGCATGATTGAACAAGATGGATTGCACGCAGGTTCTCCGGCCGCTTGGGTGGAGA
GGCTATTCGGCTATGACTGGGCACAACAGACAATCGGCTGCTCTGATGCCGCCGTGTTCCGGCTGTCAGC
GCAGGGGCGCCCGGTTCTTTTTGTCAAGACCGACCTGTCCGGTGCCCTGAATGAACTGCAGGACGAGGCA
GCGCGGCTATCGTGGCTGGCCACGACGGGCGTTCCTTGCGCAGCTGTGCTCGACGTTGTCACTGAAGCGG
GAAGGGACTGGCTGCTATTGGGCGAAGTGCCGGGGCAGGATCTCCTGTCATCTCACCTTGCTCCTGCCGA
GAAAGTATCCATCATGGCTGATGCAATGCGGCGGCTGCATACGCTTGATCCGGCTACCTGCCCATTCGAC
CACCAAGCGAAACATCGCATCGAGCGAGCACGTACTCGGATGGAAGCCGGTCTTGTCGATCAGGATGATC
TGGACGAAGAGCATCAGGGGCTCGCGCCAGCCGAACTGTTCGCCAGGCTCAAGGCGCGCATGCCCGACGG
CGAGGATCTCGTCGTGACCCATGGCGATGCCTGCTTGCCGAATATCATGGTGGAAAATGGCCGCTTTTCT
GGATTCATCGACTGTGGCCGGCTGGGTGTGGCGGACCGCTATCAGGACATAGCGTTGGCTACCCGTGATA
TTGCTGAAGAGCTTGGCGGCGAATGGGCTGACCGCTTCCTCGTGCTTTACGGTATCGCCGCTCCCGATTC
GCAGCGCATCGCCTTCTATCGCCTTCTTGACGAGTTCTTCTGAGCGGGACTCTGGGGTTCGAAATGACCG
ACCAAGCGACGCCCAACCTGCCATCACGAGATTTCGATTCCACCGCCGCCTTCTATGAAAGGTTGGGCTT
CGGAATCGTTTTCCGGGACGCCGGCTGGATGATCCTCCAGCGCGGGGATCTCATGCTGGAGTTCTTCGCC
CACCCCAACTTGTTTATTGCAGCTTATAATGGTTACAAATAAAGCAATAGCATCACAAATTTCACAAATA
AAGCATTTTTTTCACTGCATTCTAGTTGTGGTTTGTCCAAACTCATCAATGTATCTTATCATGTCTGTAT
ACCGTCGACCTCTAGCTAGAGCTTGGCGTAATCATGGTCATAGCTGTTTCCTGTGTGAAATTGTTATCCG
CTCACAATTCCACACAACATACGAGCCGGAAGCATAAAGTGTAAAGCCTGGGGTGCCTAATGAGTGAGCT
AACTCACATTAATTGCGTTGCGCTCACTGCCCGCTTTCCAGTCGGGAAACCTGTCGTGCCAGCTGCATTA
ATGAATCGGCCAACGCGCGGGGAGAGGCGGTTTGCGTATTGGGCGCTCTTCCGCTTCCTCGCTCACTGAC
TCGCTGCGCTCGGTCGTTCGGCTGCGGCGAGCGGTATCAGCTCACTCAAAGGCGGTAATACGGTTATCCA
CAGAATCAGGGGATAACGCAGGAAAGAACATGTGAGCAAAAGGCCAGCAAAAGGCCAGGAACCGTAAAAA
GGCCGCGTTGCTGGCGTTTTTCCATAGGCTCCGCCCCCCTGACGAGCATCACAAAAATCGACGCTCAAGT
CAGAGGTGGCGAAACCCGACAGGACTATAAAGATACCAGGCGTTTCCCCCTGGAAGCTCCCTCGTGCGCT
CTCCTGTTCCGACCCTGCCGCTTACCGGATACCTGTCCGCCTTTCTCCCTTCGGGAAGCGTGGCGCTTTC
TCATAGCTCACGCTGTAGGTATCTCAGTTCGGTGTAGGTCGTTCGCTCCAAGCTGGGCTGTGTGCACGAA
CCCCCCGTTCAGCCCGACCGCTGCGCCTTATCCGGTAACTATCGTCTTGAGTCCAACCCGGTAAGACACG
ACTTATCGCCACTGGCAGCAGCCACTGGTAACAGGATTAGCAGAGCGAGGTATGTAGGCGGTGCTACAGA
GTTCTTGAAGTGGTGGCCTAACTACGGCTACACTAGAAGAACAGTATTTGGTATCTGCGCTCTGCTGAAG
CCAGTTACCTTCGGAAAAAGAGTTGGTAGCTCTTGATCCGGCAAACAAACCACCGCTGGTAGCGGTTTTT
TTGTTTGCAAGCAGCAGATTACGCGCAGAAAAAAAGGATCTCAAGAAGATCCTTTGATCTTTTCTACGGG
GTCTGACGCTCAGTGGAACGAAAACTCACGTTAAGGGATTTTGGTCATGAGATTATCAAAAAGGATCTTC
ACCTAGATCCTTTTAAATTAAAAATGAAGTTTTAAATCAATCTAAAGTATATATGAGTAAACTTGGTCTG
ACAGTTACCAATGCTTAATCAGTGAGGCACCTATCTCAGCGATCTGTCTATTTCGTTCATCCATAGTTGC
CTGACTCCCCGTCGTGTAGATAACTACGATACGGGAGGGCTTACCATCTGGCCCCAGTGCTGCAATGATA
CCGCGAGACCCACGCTCACCGGCTCCAGATTTATCAGCAATAAACCAGCCAGCCGGAAGGGCCGAGCGCA
GAAGTGGTCCTGCAACTTTATCCGCCTCCATCCAGTCTATTAATTGTTGCCGGGAAGCTAGAGTAAGTAG
TTCGCCAGTTAATAGTTTGCGCAACGTTGTTGCCATTGCTACAGGCATCGTGGTGTCACGCTCGTCGTTT
GGTATGGCTTCATTCAGCTCCGGTTCCCAACGATCAAGGCGAGTTACATGATCCCCCATGTTGTGCAAAA
AAGCGGTTAGCTCCTTCGGTCCTCCGATCGTTGTCAGAAGTAAGTTGGCCGCAGTGTTATCACTCATGGT
TATGGCAGCACTGCATAATTCTCTTACTGTCATGCCATCCGTAAGATGCTTTTCTGTGACTGGTGAGTAC
TCAACCAAGTCATTCTGAGAATAGTGTATGCGGCGACCGAGTTGCTCTTGCCCGGCGTCAATACGGGATA
ATACCGCGCCACATAGCAGAACTTTAAAAGTGCTCATCATTGGAAAACGTTCTTCGGGGCGAAAACTCTC
AAGGATCTTACCGCTGTTGAGATCCAGTTCGATGTAACCCACTCGTGCACCCAACTGATCTTCAGCATCT
TTTACTTTCACCAGCGTTTCTGGGTGAGCAAAAACAGGAAGGCAAAATGCCGCAAAAAAGGGAATAAGGG
CGACACGGAAATGTTGAATACTCATACTCTTCCTTTTTCAATATTATTGAAGCATTTATCAGGGTTATTG
TCTCATGAGCGGATACATATTTGAATGTATTTAGAAAAATAAACAAATAGGGGTTCCGCGCACATTTCCC
CGAAAAGTGCCACCTGACGTC
