>Addgene plasmid #66469 | P2RY10-Tango | depositor partial sequence | sequence record 113552 | P2RY10
ATGGCAAACCTCGACAAATATACCGAGACCTTTAAGATGGGAAGCAATAGTACGTCTACTGCTGAAATCT
ACTGCAACGTGACAAACGTGAAATTCCAGTACAGCCTCTACGCCACAACCTACATTCTGATTTTTATTCC
TGGCCTGTTGGCTAATAGCGCAGCCCTTTGGGTGCTCTGTCGGTTCATCTCTAAGAAAAACAAAGCTATC
ATATTCATGATTAACCTTAGCGTCGCCGACTTGGCCCACGTGCTGTCCCTGCCACTCCGAATCTATTATT
ATATAAGTCATCATTGGCCCTTTCAACGCGCCCTGTGCCTCCTGTGCTTCTATCTCAAGTACCTGAACAT
GTACGCCTCCATCTGCTTTTTGACGTGCATTTCTCTCCAGAGATGCTTTTTTCTTCTCAAGCCCTTCAGG
GCCCGGGATTGGAAAAGGAGATACGATGTGGGTATCTCCGCTGCAATTTGGATAGTGGTGGGTACCGCAT
GCCTCCCTTTCCCAATACTGCGCAGCACGGACCTTAACAATAACAAGAGTTGCTTTGCTGACCTTGGGTA
CAAACAGATGAATGCTGTGGCACTGGTAGGAATGATAACAGTCGCAGAACTCGCTGGATTCGTAATCCCA
GTAATTATCATAGCTTGGTGCACTTGGAAGACCACAATCAGCCTGCGGCAGCCTCCAATGGCCTTTCAGG
GTATCAGCGAGAGGCAGAAGGCGCTGCGGATGGTTTTTATGTGCGCGGCCGTGTTTTTCATTTGTTTTAC
CCCTTATCACATCAACTTTATATTTTACACCATGGTGAAGGAAACTATCATCTCTTCATGTCCAGTAGTG
CGGATAGCACTCTATTTCCATCCTTTCTGCCTCTGTCTGGCCTCACTGTGCTGCCTCCTCGACCCCATAC
TGTACTATTTCATGGCTAGCGAGTTCCGCGACCAGCTCTCAAGGCACGGCTCATCTGTGACGAGAAGCCG
CCTGATGTCCAAGGAGTCCGGCTCTTCAATGATTGGG
