>Addgene plasmid #66469 | P2RY10-Tango | addgene partial sequence | sequence record 120396 | Tet-R 5'-GGCGAGTTTACGGGTTGTTA-3'
GCTCTAATGCGCTGTTAATCACTTTTACTTTTATCTAATCTTAGCTGGAAGTACAGGTTCTCACCGGTCG
ATGAAGTGTCCTTGGCCAGGGAGGAGCTGGCGGTGGTGCAGGACTCATCTTGGGGACCCAGGCTGGGTGG
GGTGCGTCCACCGGTATCGATCCCAATCATTGAAGAGCCGGACTCCTTGGACATCAGGCGGCTTCTCGTC
ACAGATGAGCCGTGCCTTGAGAGCTGGTCGCGGAACTCGCTAGCCATGAAATAGTACAGTATGGGGTCGA
GGAGGCAGCACAGTGAGGCCAGACAGAGGCAGAAAGGATGGAAATAGAGTGCTATCCGCACTACTGGACA
TGAAGAGATGATAGTTTCCTTCACCATGGTGTAAAATATAAAGTTGATGTGATAAGGGGTAAAACAAATG
AAAAACACGGCCGCGCACATAAAAACCATCCGCAGCGCCTTCTGCCTCTCGCTGATACCCTGAAAGGCCA
TTGGAGGCTGCCGCAGGCTGATTGTGGTCTTCCAAGTGCACCAAGCTATGATAATTACTGGGATTACGAA
TCCAGCGAGTTCTGCGACTGTTATCATTCCTACCAGTGCCACAGCATTCATCTGTTTGTACCCAAGGTCA
GCAAAGCAACTCTTGTTATTGTTAAGGTCCGTGCTGCGCAGTATTGGGAAAGGGAGGCATGCGGTACCCA
CCACTATCCAAATTGCAGCGGAGATACCCACATCGTATCTCCTTTTCCAATCCCGGGCCCTGAAGGGCTT
GAGAAGAAAAAAGCATCTCTGGAGAGAAATGCACGTCAAAAAGCAGATGGAGGCGTACATGTTCAGGTAC
TTGAGATAGAAGCACAGGAGGCACAGGGCGCGTTGAAAGGGCCAATGATGACTTATATAATAATAGATTC
GGAGTGGCAGGGA
