>Addgene plasmid #66469 | P2RY10-Tango | addgene partial sequence | sequence record 120397 | CMV-F 5'-CGCAAATGGGCGGTAGGCGTG-3'
GCTCTCTGGCTAACTAGAGAACCCACTGCTTACTGGCTTATCGAAATTAATACGACTCACTATAGGGAGA
CCCAAGCTGGCTAGCGTTTAAACTTAAGCTTGGTACCGAGCTCGGATCCACTAGTCCAGTGTGGTGGAAT
TCTGCAGATATCCAGCACAGTGGCGGCCGCGCCACCATGAAGACGATCATCGCCCTGAGCTACATCTTCT
GCCTGGTATTCGCCGACTACAAGGACGATGATGACGCCAGCATCGATATGGCAAACCTCGACAAATATAC
CGAGACCTTTAAGATGGGAAGCAATAGTACGTCTACTGCTGAAATCTACTGCAACGTGACAAACGTGAAA
TTCCAGTACAGCCTCTACGCCACAACCTACATTCTGATTTTTATTCCTGGCCTGTTGGCTAATAGCGCAG
CCCTTTGGGTGCTCTGTCGGTTCATCTCTAAGAAAAACAAAGCTATCATATTCATGATTAACCTTAGCGT
CGCCGACTTGGCCCACGTGCTGTCCCTGCCACTCCGAATCTATTATTATATAAGTCATCATTGGCCCTTT
CAACGCGCCCTGTGCCTCCTGTGCTTCTATCTCAAGTACCTGAACATGTACGCCTCCATCTGCTTTTTGA
CGTGCATTTC
